Addgene plasmid #238617: HiBiT-TREM2 Vector
Purpose: Express HiBiT-TREM2 Fusion Protein in Mammalian Cells under a CMV promoter
Depositing lab: Promega Corporation.
Backbone
  Vector backbone: pBiT3.1-N [CMV/HiBiT/Blast] Vector
  Vector type: Mammalian Expression
  Selectable markers: Blasticidin
Growth in bacteria
  Bacterial resistance: Kanamycin, 50 μg/mL
  Growth temperature: 37°C
  Growth strain: DH5alpha
  Copy number: High Copy
Gene/Insert
  Gene/Insert name: TREM2
  Species: H. sapiens (human)
  Mutation: None
  Entrez Gene: TREM2 (a.k.a. AD17, PLOSL2, TREM-2, Trem2a, Trem2b, Trem2c)
  Promoter: CMV
  Tag / fusion protein: HiBiT (N terminal on backbone)
  Cloning method: Other
Terms and licenses: Academic/Nonprofit Terms; Industry Terms
How to cite: HiBiT-TREM2 Vector was a gift from Promega Corporation (Addgene plasmid # 238617 ; http://n2t.net/addgene:238617 ; RRID:Addgene_238617)
