[The description below was written by a language model from this plasmid's Addgene catalogue record and pLannotate feature annotations shown in this document.]
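Description:
HiBiT-TREM2 Vector is a roughly 5 kb mammalian expression plasmid built on the pBiT3.1-N [CMV/HiBiT/Blast] backbone and designed to produce human TREM2 carrying an N-terminal HiBiT tag. It is maintained in E. coli at high copy through a ColE1/pUC-type origin, with a ColE1 cer site that helps keep the plasmid monomeric, and it is selected in bacteria with kanamycin.

Transcription is driven by the CMV immediate-early enhancer and promoter, followed by a chimeric β-globin/immunoglobulin intron that promotes efficient mRNA processing, and by a T7 promoter that could support in vitro transcription. The open reading frame begins with a short fragment of human IL6, most plausibly a heterologous secretion signal. A TREM2 fragment lies a short distance downstream. This arrangement is consistent with the native TREM2 signal peptide being replaced, so that the tag sits at the mature extracellular N-terminus. HiBiT itself is not annotated, but it presumably occupies the gap between the two fragments. An SV40 polyadenylation signal is annotated downstream of the cassette.

HiBiT is a small peptide that complements the LgBiT polypeptide to reconstitute NanoLuc luciferase. The fusion is therefore suited to luminescent quantification of TREM2 expression, surface display or shedding, although the record states only mammalian expression as the purpose.

The catalogue and the feature table disagree on the selection marker. The catalogue lists blasticidin as the mammalian selectable marker, yet the feature table shows no blasticidin resistance gene. Instead, an SV40 early promoter and a bacterial EM7 promoter jointly drive neo (nptII), followed by a synthetic poly(A) signal. That cassette explains the kanamycin resistance and would ordinarily confer G418 rather than blasticidin selection in mammalian cells.
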