Features (pLannotate 1.2.2; 20 found; start..end, strand, type, name):
    140..517     +  enhancer       CMV enhancer: human cytomegalovirus immediate early enhancer
    519..718     +  promoter       CMV promoter: human cytomegalovirus (CMV) immediate early promoter
    857..989     +  intron         chimeric intron: chimera between introns from human β-globin and immunoglobulin heavy chain genes
   1033..1051    +  promoter       T7 promoter: promoter for bacteriophage T7 RNA polymerase
   1065..1154    +  CDS            IL6 (fragment): IL6_HUMAN - Also known as IFNB2. Experimental evidence at protein level: Swiss-Prot protein existence level 1. Acts as an essential factor in bone homeostasis and on vessels directly or indirectly by induction of VEGF, resulting in increased angiogenesis activity and vascular permeability (PubMed:17075861, PubMed:12794819). Induces, through 'trans-signaling' and synergistically with IL1B and TNF, the production of VEGF (PubMed:12794819). Involved in metabolic controls, is discharged into the bloodstream after muscle contraction increasing lipolysis and improving insulin resistance (PubMed:2082
   1215..1853    +  CDS            TREM2 (fragment): TREM2_HUMAN - Experimental evidence at protein level: Swiss-Prot protein existence level 1. Forms a receptor signaling complex with TYROBP which mediates signaling and cell activation following ligand binding (PubMed:10799849). Acts as a receptor for amyloid-beta protein 42, a cleavage product of the amyloid-beta precursor protein APP, and mediates its uptake and degradation by microglia (PubMed:27477018, PubMed:29518356). Binding to amyloid-beta 42 mediates microglial activation, proliferation, migration, apoptosis and expression of pro- inflammatory cytokines, such as IL6R and CCL3, and the
   1862..1917    +  misc_feature   MCS: pUC18/19 multiple cloning site
   1924..1973    +  CDS            SET1 (fragment): solubility-enhancement tag derived from T7 phage gene 10B
   1981..2000    +  terminator     T7 terminator (fragment): transcription terminator for bacteriophage T7 RNA polymerase
   2022..2143    -  polyA_signal   SV40 poly(A) signal: SV40 polyadenylation signal
   2166..2234    -  CDS            large T antigen (fragment): large T antigen from SV40 (simian virus 40)
   2239..2271    +  rep_origin     M13 ori (fragment): M13 bacteriophage origin of replication; arrow indicates direction of (+) strand synthesis
   2272..2323    -  misc_feature   bom (fragment): basis of mobility region from pBR322
   2388..2745    +  promoter       SV40 promoter: SV40 enhancer and early promoter
   2760..2807    +  promoter       EM7 promoter: synthetic bacterial promoter&nbsp
   2839..3630    +  CDS            neo: KKA2_KLEPN - Also known as kan, nptII. Experimental evidence at protein level: Swiss-Prot protein existence level 1. Resistance to kanamycin, neomycin, paromomycin, ribostamycin, butirosin and gentamicin B. From Klebsiella pneumoniae.
   3697..3745    +  polyA_signal   poly(A) signal: synthetic polyadenylation signal
   3766..3855    -  CDS            tnpA (fragment): TN5P_ECOLX - Also known as tnp. Experimental evidence at protein level: Swiss-Prot protein existence level 1. Mediates transposition of transposon Tn5 by a 'cut and paste' mechanism. First, the monomeric transposase binds the 19 bp inverted DNA repeats flanking the transposon. Then, dimerization of the DNA- bound transposase creates a synaptic DNA complex. After nicking of the first DNA strand, excision of the transposon proceeds through a series of intermediates. The transposase then mediates the insertion of the transposon at a new site by strand transfer. The activity of the wild- type tran
   3984..4572    -  rep_origin     ori: high-copy-number ColE1/pMB1/pBR322/pUC origin of replication
   4688..4971    +  misc_feature   cer region: ColE1-derived recombination site that helps to maintain plasmids as monomers
>Addgene plasmid #238617 | HiBiT-TREM2 Vector | addgene full sequence | sequence record 478484 | Addgene NGS Result
TCAATATTGGCCATTAGCCATATTATTCATTGGTTATATAGCATAAATCAATATTGGCTATTGGCCATTG
CATACGTTGTATCTATATCATAATATGTACATTTATATTGGCTCATGTCCAATATGACCGCCATGTTGGC
ATTGATTATTGACTAGTTATTAATAGTAATCAATTACGGGGTCATTAGTTCATAGCCCATATATGGAGTT
CCGCGTTACATAACTTACGGTAAATGGCCCGCCTGGCTGACCGCCCAACGACCCCCGCCCATTGACGTCA
ATAATGACGTATGTTCCCATAGTAACGCCAATAGGGACTTTCCATTGACGTCAATGGGTGGAGTATTTAC
GGTAAACTGCCCACTTGGCAGTACATCAAGTGTATCATATGCCAAGTCCGCCCCCTATTGACGTCAATGA
CGGTAAATGGCCCGCCTGGCATTATGCCCAGTACATGACCTTACGGGACTTTCCTACTTGGCAGTACATC
TACGTATTAGTCATCGCTATTACCATGGTGATGCGGTTTTGGCAGTACACCAATGGGCGTGGATAGCGGT
TTGACTCACGGGGATTTCCAAGTCTCCACCCCATTGACGTCAATGGGAGTTTGTTTTGGCACCAAAATCA
ACGGGACTTTCCAAAATGTCGTAATAACCCCGCCCCGTTGACGCAAATGGGCGGTAGGCGTGTACGGTGG
GAGGTCTATATAAGCAGAGCTGGTTTAGTGAACCGTCAGATCACTAGAAGCTTTATTGCGGTAGTTTATC
ACAGTTAAATTGCTAACGCAGTCAGTGCTTCTGACACAACAGTCTCGAACTTAAGCTGCAGAAGTTGGTC
GTGAGGCACTGGGCAGGTAAGTATCAAGGTTACAAGACAGGTTTAAGGAGACCAATAGAAACTGGGCTTG
TCGAGACAGAGAAGACTCTTGCGTTTCTGATAGGCACCTATTGGTCTTACTGACATCCACTTTGCCTTTC
TCTCCACAGGTGTCCACTCCCAGTTCAATTACAGCTCTTAAGGCTAGAGTATTAATACGACTCACTATAG
GGCTAGCGCTCACCATGAACTCCTTCTCCACAAGCGCCTTCGGTCCAGTTGCCTTCTCCCTGGGCCTGCT
CCTGGTGTTGCCTGCTGCCTTCCCTGCCCCAGTGAGCGGCTGGCGGCTGTTCAAGAAGATTAGCGGGAGC
TCCGGTGGCTCGAGCGGTGCGATCGCCCACAACACCACAGTGTTCCAGGGCGTGGCGGGCCAGTCCCTGC
AGGTGTCTTGCCCCTATGACTCCATGAAGCACTGGGGGAGGCGCAAGGCCTGGTGCCGCCAGCTGGGAGA
GAAGGGCCCATGCCAGCGTGTGGTCAGCACGCACAACTTGTGGCTGCTGTCCTTCCTGAGGAGGTGGAAT
GGGAGCACAGCCATCACAGACGATACCCTGGGTGGCACTCTCACCATTACGCTGCGGAATCTACAACCCC
ATGATGCGGGTCTCTACCAGTGCCAGAGCCTCCATGGCAGTGAGGCTGACACCCTCAGGAAGGTCCTGGT
GGAGGTGCTGGCAGACCCCCTGGATCACCGGGATGCTGGAGATCTCTGGTTCCCCGGGGAGTCTGAGAGC
TTCGAGGATGCCCATGTGGAGCACAGCATCTCCAGGAGCCTCTTGGAAGGAGAAATCCCCTTCCCACCCA
CTTCCATCCTTCTCCTCCTGGCCTGCATCTTTCTCATCAAGATTCTAGCAGCCAGCGCCCTCTGGGCTGC
AGCCTGGCATGGACAGAAGCCAGGGACACATCCACCCAGTGAACTGGACTGTGGCCATGACCCAGGGTAT
CAGCTCCAAACTCTGCCAGGGCTGAGAGACACGGTTTAAACGAATTCGGGCTCGGTACCCGGGGATCCTC
TAGAGTCGACCTGCAGGCATGCAAGCTGATCCGGCTGCTAACAAAGCCCGAAAGGAAGCTGAGTTGGCTG
CTGCCACCGCTGAGCAATAACTAGCATAACCCCTTGGGGCGGCCGCTTCGAGCAGACATGATAAGATACA
TTGATGAGTTTGGACAAACCACAACTAGAATGCAGTGAAAAAAATGCTTTATTTGTGAAATTTGTGATGC
TATTGCTTTATTTGTAACCATTATAAGCTGCAATAAACAAGTTAACAACAACAATTGCATTCATTTTATG
TTTCAGGTTCAGGGGGAGATGTGGGAGGTTTTTTTAAGCAAGTAAAACCTCTACAAATGTGGTAAAATCG
AATTTTAACAAAATATTAACGCTTACAATTTCCTGATGCGGTATTTTCTCCTTACGCATCTGTGCGGTAT
TTCACACCGCATACGCGGATCTGCGCAGCACCATGGCCTGAAATAACCTCTGAAAGAGGAACTTGGTTAG
GTACCTTCTGAGGCGGAAAGAACCAGCTGTGGAATGTGTGTCAGTTAGGGTGTGGAAAGTCCCCAGGCTC
CCCAGCAGGCAGAAGTATGCAAAGCATGCATCTCAATTAGTCAGCAACCAGGTGTGGAAAGTCCCCAGGC
TCCCCAGCAGGCAGAAGTATGCAAAGCATGCATCTCAATTAGTCAGCAACCATAGTCCCGCCCCTAACTC
CGCCCATCCCGCCCCTAACTCCGCCCAGTTCCGCCCATTCTCCGCCCCATGGCTGACTAATTTTTTTTAT
TTATGCAGAGGCCGAGGCCGCCTCGGCCTCTGAGCTATTCCAGAAGTAGTGAGGAGGCTTTTTTGGAGGC
CTAGGCTTTTGCAAAAAGCTTAATTAACTGTTGACAATTAATCATCGGCATAGTATATCGGCATAGTATA
ATACGACAAGGTGAGGAACTAAACCCAGGAGGCAGATCATGATTGAACAAGATGGATTGCACGCAGGTTC
TCCGGCCGCTTGGGTGGAGAGGCTATTCGGCTATGACTGGGCACAACAGACAATCGGCTGCTCTGATGCC
GCCGTGTTCCGGCTGTCAGCGCAGGGGCGCCCGGTTCTTTTTGTCAAGACCGACCTGTCCGGTGCCCTGA
ATGAACTGCAGGACGAGGCAGCGCGGCTATCGTGGCTGGCCACGACGGGCGTTCCTTGCGCAGCTGTGCT
CGACGTTGTCACTGAAGCGGGAAGGGACTGGCTGCTATTGGGCGAAGTGCCGGGGCAGGATCTCCTGTCA
TCTCACCTTGCTCCTGCCGAGAAAGTATCCATCATGGCTGATGCAATGCGGCGGCTGCATACGCTTGATC
CGGCTACCTGCCCATTCGACCACCAAGCGAAACATCGCATCGAGCGAGCACGTACTCGGATGGAAGCCGG
TCTTGTCGATCAGGATGATCTGGACGAAGAGCATCAGGGGCTCGCGCCAGCCGAACTGTTCGCCAGGCTC
AAGGCGCGCATGCCCGACGGCGAGGATCTCGTCGTGACCCATGGCGATGCCTGCTTGCCGAATATCATGG
TGGAAAATGGCCGCTTTTCTGGATTCATCGACTGTGGCCGGCTGGGTGTGGCGGACCGCTATCAGGACAT
AGCGTTGGCTACCCGTGATATTGCTGAAGAGCTTGGCGGCGAATGGGCTGACCGCTTCCTCGTGCTTTAC
GGTATCGCCGCTCCCGATTCGCAGCGCATCGCCTTCTATCGCCTTCTTGACGAGTTCTTCTGAGCGGGAC
TCTGGGGTTCGAAATGACCGACCAAGCGACGCCCAACCTGCCATCACGATGGCCGCAATAAAATATCTTT
ATTTTCATTACATCTGTGTGTTGGTTTTTTGTGTGAATCGATAGCGATAAGGATCCTCTTTGCGCTTGCG
TTTTCCCTTGTCCAGATAGCCCAGTAGCTGACATTCATCCGGGGTCAGCACCGTTTCTGCGGACTGGCTT
TCTACCCGGTATCAGCTCACTCAAAGGCGGTAATACGGTTATCCACAGAATCAGGGGATAACGCAGGAAA
GAACATGTGAGCAAAAGGCCAGCAAAAGGCCAGGAACCGTAAAAAGGCCGCGTTGCTGGCGTTTTTCCAT
AGGCTCCGCCCCCCTGACGAGCATCACAAAAATCGACGCTCAAGTCAGAGGTGGCGAAACCCGACAGGAC
TATAAAGATACCAGGCGTTTCCCCCTGGAAGCTCCCTCGTGCGCTCTCCTGTTCCGACCCTGCCGCTTAC
CGGATACCTGTCCGCCTTTCTCCCTTCGGGAAGCGTGGCGCTTTCTCATAGCTCACGCTGTAGGTATCTC
AGTTCGGTGTAGGTCGTTCGCTCCAAGCTGGGCTGTGTGCACGAACCCCCCGTTCAGCCCGACCGCTGCG
CCTTATCCGGTAACTATCGTCTTGAGTCCAACCCGGTAAGACACGACTTATCGCCACTGGCAGCAGCCAC
TGGTAACAGGATTAGCAGAGCGAGGTATGTAGGCGGTGCTACAGAGTTCTTGAAGTGGTGGCCTAACTAC
GGCTACACTAGAAGGACAGTATTTGGTATCTGCGCTCTGCTGAAGCCAGTTACCTTCGGAAAAAGAGTTG
GTAGCTCTTGATCCGGCAAACAAACCACCGCTGGTAGCGGTGGTTTTTTTGTTTGCAAGCAGCAGATTAC
GCGCAGAAAAAAAGGATTTCAAGAAGATCCTTTGATCTTTTCTACGGGGTCTGACGCTCAGTGGAACGAA
AACTCACGTTAAGGGATTTTGGTCATGAGATTATCAAAAAGGATCTTCACCTAGATCCTTTTATAGTCCG
GAAATACAGGAACGCACGCTGGATGGCCCTTCGCTGGGATGGTGAAACCATGAAAAATGGCAGCTTCAGT
GGATTAAGTGGGGGTAATGTGGCCTGTACCCTCTGGTTGCATAGGTATTCATACGGTTAAAATTTATCAG
GCGCGATTGCGGCAGTTTTTCGGGTGGTTTGTTGCCATTTTTACCTGTCTGCTGCCGTGATCGCGCTGAA
CGCGTTTTAGCGGTGCGTACAATTAAGGGATTATGGTAAATCCACTTACTGTCTGCCCTCGTAGCCATCG
AGATAAACCGCAGTACTCCGGCCACGATGCGTCCGGCGTAGAGGATCGAGATCT
